>Addgene plasmid #129837 | pRDAX-334 N-Tag miRFP670[2] L20 {Esp3I(2x)} EGFP | depositor full sequence | sequence record 249215 | Full Sequence
GCCTGCCTCCAGGCCTCAATATTGGCCATTAGCCATATTATTCATTGGTTATATAGCATAAATCAATATT
GGCTATTGGCCATTGCATACGTTGTATCTATATCATAATATGTACATTTATATTGGCTCATGTCCAATAT
GACCGCCATGTTGGCATTGATTATTGACTAGTTATTAATAGTAATCAATTACGGGGTCATTAGTTCATAG
CCCATATATGGAGTTCCGCGTTACATAACTTACGGTAAATGGCCCGCCTGGCTGACCGCCCAACGACCCC
CGCCCATTGACGTCAATAATGACGTATGTTCCCATAGTAACGCCAATAGGGACTTTCCATTGACGTCAAT
GGGTGGAGTATTTACGGTAAACTGCCCACTTGGCAGTACATCAAGTGTATCATATGCCAAGTCCGCCCCC
TATTGACGTCAATGACGGTAAATGGCCCGCCTGGCATTATGCCCAGTACATGACCTTACGGGACTTTCCT
ACTTGGCAGTACATCTACGTATTAGTCATCGCTATTACCATGGTGATGCGGTTTTGGCAGTACACCAATG
GGCGTGGATAGCGGTTTGACTCACGGGGATTTCCAAGTCTCCACCCCATTGACGTCAATGGGAGTTTGTT
TTGGCACCAAAATCAACGGGACTTTCCAAAATGTCGTAATAACCCCGCCCCGTTGACGCAAATGGGCGGT
AGGCGTGTACGGTGGGAGGTCTATATAAGCAGAGCTCGTTTAGTGAACCGTCAGATCACTAGAAGCTTTA
TTGCGGTAGTTTATCACAGTTAAATTGCTAACGCAGTCAGTGCTTCTGACACAACAGTCTCGAACTTAAG
CTGCAGAAGTTGGTCGTGAGGCACTGGGCAGGTAAGTATCAAGGTTACAAGACAGGTTTAAGGAGACCAA
TAGAAACTGGGCTTGTCGAGACAGAGAAGACTCTTGCGTTTCTGATAGGCACCTATTGGTCTTACTGACA
TCCACTTTGCCTTTCTCTCCACAGGTGTCCACTCCCAGGCCACCATGGGCAGAGCGGGACCCAGTATCGA
CCTGTCTGGGACACTCGCACCAGCACTGGAGCGCATAAGAACTGCTGGATCACTGAGGGCCCTCTGTGAC
GACACAGTCTTGCTCTTTCAGCAATGTACGGGCTATGATCGAGTGATGGTGTACCGATTCGACGAACAGG
GTCATGGTCTGGTCTTTTCCGAGTGTCACGTGCCTGGCCTGGAGAGCTACTTTGGCAACCGCTATCCCTC
TTCTACCGTACCCCAGATGGCCAGGCAACTTTACGTCCGGCAACGGGTCAGAGTGCTGGTGGATGTGACC
TACCAGCCTGTGCCACTCGAACCTCGGCTGAGCCCACTCACTGGACGGGATCTGGACATGAGCGGCTGCT
TCCTGAGGTCCATGTCACCTTGCCATCTGCAGTTCTTGAAGGACATGGGCGTTCGAGCCACACTCGCAGT
CTCACTGGTTGTAGGCGGGAAACTGTGGGGTCTTGTGGTGTGTCACCACTACCTTCCCAGGTTCATCCGG
TTCGAGTTGAGAGCCATCTGCAAACGTTTGGCCGAGAGAATAGCCACCCGCATTACTGCTCTGGAATCCG
GGAGTCCTGGCGGTGGATCCGGAGGCTCTGGGAGCTCTGCCAGCGGTGGCAGCACCTCCCGAGACGCCGA
GGCACGCCGTCTCCTAAGAATTCAGATCCGCCCCTCTCCCTCCCCCCCCCCTAACGTTACTGGCCGAAGC
CGCTTGGAATAAGGCCGGTGTGCGTTTGTCTATATGTTATTTTCCACCATATTGCCGTCTTTTGGCAATG
TGAGGGCCCGGAAACCTGGCCCTGTCTTCTTGACGAGCATTCCTAGGGGTCTTTCCCCTCTCGCCAAAGG
AATGCAAGGTCTGTTGAATGTCGTGAAGGAAGCAGTTCCTCTGGTAGCTTCTTGAAGACAAACAACGTCT
GTAGCGACCCTTTGCAGGCAGCGGAACCCCCCACCTGGCGACAGGTGCCTCTGCGGCCAAAAGCCACGTG
TATAAGATACACCTGCAAAGGCGGCACAACCCCAGTGCCACGTTGTGAGTTGGATAGTTGTGGAAAGAGT
CAAATGGCTCTCCTCAAGCGTATTCAACAAGGGGCTGAAGGATGCCCAGAAGGTACCCCATTGTATGGGA
TCTGATCTGGGGCCTCGGTACACATGCTTTACATGTGTTTAGTCGAGGTTAAAAAAACGTCTAGGCCCCC
CGAACCACGGGGACGTGGTTTTCCTTTGAAAAACACGATGATAATATGGCCACAACCATGGTGAGCAAGG
GCGAGGAGCTGTTCACCGGGGTGGTGCCCATCCTGGTCGAGCTGGACGGCGACGTAAACGGCCACAAGTT
CAGCGTGTCCGGCGAGGGCGAGGGCGATGCCACCTACGGCAAGCTGACCCTGAAGTTCATCTGCACCACC
GGCAAGCTGCCCGTGCCCTGGCCCACCCTCGTGACCACCCTGACCTACGGCGTGCAGTGCTTCAGCCGCT
ACCCCGACCACATGAAGCAGCACGACTTCTTCAAGTCCGCCATGCCCGAAGGCTACGTCCAGGAGCGCAC
CATCTTCTTCAAGGACGACGGCAACTACAAGACCCGCGCCGAGGTGAAGTTCGAGGGCGACACCCTGGTG
AACCGCATCGAGCTGAAGGGCATCGACTTCAAGGAGGACGGCAACATCCTGGGGCACAAGCTGGAGTACA
ACTACAACAGCCACAACGTCTATATCATGGCCGACAAGCAGAAGAACGGCATCAAGGTGAACTTCAAGAT
CCGCCACAACATCGAGGACGGCAGCGTGCAGCTCGCCGACCACTACCAGCAGAACACCCCCATCGGCGAC
GGCCCCGTGCTGCTGCCCGACAACCACTACCTGAGCACCCAGTCCGCCCTGAGCAAAGACCCCAACGAGA
AGCGCGATCACATGGTCCTGCTGGAGTTCGTGACCGCCGCCGGGATCACTCTCGGCATGGACGAGCTGTA
CAAGTAAACCGGTGCTCGAGGTACCGATGAATAGCTAAGGTCGAGGCCGCAGGTAAGTATCAAGGTTACA
AGACAGGTTTAAGGAGACCAATAGAAACTGGGCTTGTCGAGACAGAGAAGACTCTTGCGTTTCTGATAGG
CACCTATTGGTCTTACTGACATCCACTTTGCCTTTCTCTCCACAGGTGTCGACAATCAACCTCTGGATTA
CAAAATTTGTGAAAGATTGACTGGTATTCTTAACTATGTTGCTCCTTTTACGCTATGTGGATACGCTGCT
TTAATGCCTTTGTATCATGCTATTGCTTCCCGTATGGCTTTCATTTTCTCCTCCTTGTATAAATCCTGGT
TGCTGTCTCTTTATGAGGAGTTGTGGCCCGTTGTCAGGCAACGTGGCGTGGTGTGCACTGTGTTTGCTGA
CGCAACCCCCACTGGTTGGGGCATTGCCACCACCTGTCAGCTCCTTTCCGGGACTTTCGCTTTCCCCCTC
CCTATTGCCACGGCGGAACTCATCGCCGCCTGCCTTGCCCGCTGCTGGACAGGGGCTCGGCTGTTGGGCA
CTGACAATTCCGTGGTGTTGTCGGGGAAGCTGACGTCCTTTCCATGGCTGCTCGCCTGTGTTGCCACCTG
GATTCTGCGCGGGACGTCCTTCTGCTACGTCCCTTCGGCCCTCAATCCAGCGGACCTTCCTTCCCGCGGC
CTGCTGCCGGCTCTGCGGCCTCTTCCGCGTCTTCGCCTTCGCCCTCAGACGAGTCGGATCTCCCTTTGGG
CCGCCTCCCCGCCTGGAATTCGAGCTCGGTACGATCAGCCTCGACTGTGCCTTCTAGTTGCCAGCCATCT
GTTGTTTGCCCCTCCCCCGTGCCTTCCTTGACCCTGGAAGGTGCCACTCCCACTGTCCTTTCCTAATAAA
ATGAGGAAATTGCATCGCATTGTCTGAGTAGGTGTCATTCTATTCTGGGGGGTGGGGTGGGGCAGGACAG
CAAGGGGGAGGATTGGGAAGACAATAGCCCAGCTTTTGTTCCCTTTAGTGAGGGTTAATTGCGCGCTTGG
CGTAATCATGGTCATAGCTGTTTCCTGTGTGAAATTGTTATCCGCTAATTCACTCCTCAGGTGCAGGCTG
CCTATCAGAAGGTGGTGGCTGGTGTGGCCAATGCCCTGGCTCACAAATACCACTGAGATCTTTTTCCCTC
TGCCAAAAATTATGGGGACATCATGAAGCCCCTTGAGCATCTGACTTCTGGCTAATAAAGGAAATTTATT
TTCATTGCAATAGTGTGTTGGAATTTTTTGTGTCTCTCACTCGGAAGGACATATGGGAGGGCAAATCATT
TAAAACATCAGAATGAGTATTTGGTTTAGAGTTTGGCAACATATGCCCATATGCTGGCTGCCATGAACAA
AGGTTGGCTATAAAGAGGTCATCAGTATATGAAACAGCCCCCTGCTGTCCATTCCTTATTCCATAGAAAA
GCCTTGACTTGAGGTTAGATTTTTTTTATATTTTGTTTTGTGTTATTTTTTTCTTTAACATCCCTAAAAT
TTTCCTTACATGTTTTACTAGCCAGATTTTTCCTCCTCTCCTGACTACTCCCAGTCATAGCTGTCCCTCT
TCTCTTATGGAGATCGGCCGGCCGCCGGCGTCGACGCGCGCGGCCGCGGCGCGCCGTTGCTGGCGTTTTT
CCATAGGCTCCGCCCCCCTGACGAGCATCACAAAAATCGACGCTCAAGTCAGAGGTGGCGAAACCCGACA
GGACTATAAAGATACCAGGCGTTTCCCCCTGGAAGCTCCCTCGTGCGCTCTCCTGTTCCGACCCTGCCGC
TTACCGGATACCTGTCCGCCTTTCTCCCTTCGGGAAGCGTGGCGCTTTCTCATAGCTCACGCTGTAGGTA
TCTCAGTTCGGTGTAGGTCGTTCGCTCCAAGCTGGGCTGTGTGCACGAACCCCCCGTTCAGCCCGACCGC
TGCGCCTTATCCGGTAACTATCGTCTTGAGTCCAACCCGGTAAGACACGACTTATCGCCACTGGCAGCAG
CCACTGGTAACAGGATTAGCAGAGCGAGGTATGTAGGCGGTGCTACAGAGTTCTTGAAGTGGTGGCCTAA
CTACGGCTACACTAGAAGAACAGTATTTGGTATCTGCGCTCTGCTGAAGCCAGTTACCTTCGGAAAAAGA
GTTGGTAGCTCTTGATCCGGCAAACAAACCACCGCTGGTAGCGGTGGTTTTTTTGTTTGCAAGCAGCAGA
TTACGCGCAGAAAAAAAGGATCTCAAGAAGATCCTTTGATCTTTTCTACGGGGTCTGACGCTCAGTGGAA
CGAAAACTCACGTTAAGGGATTTTGGTCATGAGATTATCAAAAAGGATCTTCACCTAGATCCTTTTAAAT
TAAAAATGAAGTTTTAAATCAATCTAAAGTATATATGAGTAAACTTGGTCTGACAGTTACCAATGCTTAA
TCAGTGAGGCACCTATCTCAGCGATCTGTCTATTTCGTTCATCCATAGTTGCCTGACTCCCCGTCGTGTA
GATAACTACGATACGGGAGGGCTTACCATCTGGCCCCAGTGCTGCAATGATACCGCGAGACCCACGCTCA
CCGGCTCCAGATTTATCAGCAATAAACCAGCCAGCCGGAAGGGCCGAGCGCAGAAGTGGTCCTGCAACTT
TATCCGCCTCCATCCAGTCTATTAATTGTTGCCGGGAAGCTAGAGTAAGTAGTTCGCCAGTTAATAGTTT
GCGCAACGTTGTTGCCATTGCTACAGGCATCGTGGTGTCACGCTCGTCGTTTGGTATGGCTTCATTCAGC
TCCGGTTCCCAACGATCAAGGCGAGTTACATGATCCCCCATGTTGTGCAAAAAAGCGGTTAGCTCCTTCG
GTCCTCCGATCGTTGTCAGAAGTAAGTTGGCCGCAGTGTTATCACTCATGGTTATGGCAGCACTGCATAA
TTCTCTTACTGTCATGCCATCCGTAAGATGCTTTTCTGTGACTGGTGAGTACTCAACCAAGTCATTCTGA
GAATAGTGTATGCGGCGACCGAGTTGCTCTTGCCCGGCGTCAATACGGGATAATACCGCGCCACATAGCA
GAACTTTAAAAGTGCTCATCATTGGAAAACGTTCTTCGGGGCGAAAACTCTCAAGGATCTTACCGCTGTT
GAGATCCAGTTCGATGTAACCCACTCGTGCACCCAACTGATCTTCAGCATCTTTTACTTTCACCAGCGTT
TCTGGGTGAGCAAAAACAGGAAGGCAAAATGCCGCAAAAAAGGGAATAAGGGCGACACGGAAATGTTGAA
TACTCATACTCTTCCTTTTTCAATATTATTGAAGCATTTATCAGGGTTATTGTCTCATGAGCGGATACAT
ATTTGAATGTATTTAGAAAAATAAACAAATAGGGGTTCCGCGCACATTTCCCCGAAAAGTGCCACCTGAC
GTCTAAGAAACCATTATTATCATGACATTAACCTATAAAAATAGGCGTATCACGAGGCCCTTTCGTCTAC
GCGCGCGCCGGCGGCGCGCCGTCGACGGCCGGCCGCGGCCGC
Features (pLannotate 1.2.2; 16 found; start..end, strand, type, name):
    155..532     +  enhancer       CMV enhancer: human cytomegalovirus immediate early enhancer
    534..733     +  promoter       CMV promoter: human cytomegalovirus (CMV) immediate early promoter
    872..1004    +  intron         chimeric intron: chimera between introns from human β-globin and immunoglobulin heavy chain genes
   1031..1609    +  CDS            emiRFP670 (fragment): emiRFP670 is a basic (constitutively fluorescent) near ir fluorescent protein published in 2020, derived from Rhodopseudomonas palustris. It has low acid sensitivity. It requires the cofactor biliverdin for fluorescence.
   1711..2297    +  misc_feature   IRES2: internal ribosome entry site (IRES) of the encephalomyocarditis virus (EMCV)
   2298..3017    +  CDS            EGFP: the original enhanced GFP (Yang et al., 1996) mammalian codon-optimized
   3063..3195    +  intron         chimeric intron: chimera between introns from human β-globin and immunoglobulin heavy chain genes
   3204..3792    +  misc_feature   WPRE: woodchuck hepatitis virus posttranscriptional regulatory element
   3796..3812    +  misc_feature   MCS (fragment): pUC18/19 multiple cloning site
   3825..3936    +  polyA_signal   bGH poly(A) signal: bovine growth hormone polyadenylation signal
   4032..4050    -  promoter       T3 promoter: promoter for bacteriophage T3 RNA polymerase
   4109..4183    +  CDS            HBB (fragment): HBB_PONPY - Experimental evidence at transcript level: Swiss-Prot protein existence level 2. Involved in oxygen transport from the lung to the various peripheral tissues. From Pongo pygmaeus (Bornean orangutan).
   4254..4309    +  polyA_signal   β-globin poly(A) signal: rabbit β-globin polyadenylation signal (Gil and Proudfoot, 1987)
   4688..5276    -  rep_origin     ori: high-copy-number ColE1/pMB1/pBR322/pUC origin of replication
   5447..6307    -  CDS            AmpR: β-lactamase; bla; confers resistance to ampicillin, carbenicillin, and related antibiotics
   6308..6412    -  promoter       AmpR promoter: bla
