[The description below was written by a language model from this plasmid's Addgene catalogue record and pLannotate feature annotations shown in this document.]
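Description:
pRDAX-334 N-Tag miRFP670[2] L20 {Esp3I(2x)} EGFP is a custom-built, 6.5 kb mammalian expression plasmid intended as an acceptor vector for protein–protein interaction assays based on bimolecular or trimolecular fluorescence complementation (BiFC/TriFC). It is maintained in E. coli through a high-copy ColE1/pUC-type origin and selected with ampicillin via the β-lactamase gene under its native promoter.

The expression unit is driven by the human CMV immediate-early enhancer and promoter, followed by a chimeric β-globin/immunoglobulin intron that promotes efficient processing of the transcript. Downstream lies a partial coding sequence matching miRFP670/emiRFP670, a biliverdin-dependent near-infrared fluorescent protein derived from a Rhodopseudomonas palustris bacteriophytochrome (the catalogue entry lists mouse as the species, which does not fit the annotated origin of this part). The name suggests that this is the second split fragment of the reporter, placed as an N-terminal tag and joined through a linker ("L20") to a pair of Esp3I sites. These type IIS sites would allow a gene of interest to be inserted in frame, although the linker and sites are not individually annotated. On its own the fragment should be non-fluorescent, with signal restored only when a partner protein carrying the complementary fragment brings the two together.

An EMCV IRES follows and directs translation of EGFP from the same transcript, giving an independent green marker of transfection and expression. A second chimeric intron, a WPRE and the bovine growth hormone polyadenylation signal complete the cassette. Beyond it, the annotation picks up a T3 promoter, a β-globin fragment and a rabbit β-globin poly(A) signal.
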