Addgene plasmid #129837: pRDAX-334 N-Tag miRFP670[2] L20 {Esp3I(2x)} EGFP
Purpose: PPI (BiFC/TriFC) assay vector
Depositing lab: Gary Lewin. Depositing organization: Max-Delbrueck-Centrum fuer Molekulare Medizin (MDC).
Backbone
  Vector backbone: custom built
  Vector type: Mammalian Expression
Growth in bacteria
  Bacterial resistance: Ampicillin, 100 μg/mL
  Growth temperature: 37°C
  Growth strain: DH5alpha
  Copy number: High Copy
Gene/Insert
  Gene/Insert name: miRFP670
  Species: M. musculus (mouse)
  Cloning method: Restriction Enzyme; 5′ cloning site unknown (unknown if destroyed); 3′ cloning site unknown (unknown if destroyed)
Terms and licenses: Academic/Nonprofit Terms; Industry Terms: Not Available to Industry
How to cite: pRDAX-334 N-Tag miRFP670[2] L20 {Esp3I(2x)} EGFP was a gift from Gary Lewin (Addgene plasmid # 129837 ; http://n2t.net/addgene:129837 ; RRID:Addgene_129837)
